Addgene plasmid #60150: pNB762
Purpose: Firefly luciferase (Promega) driven by LEU1 promoter.
Depositing lab: Nicolas Buchler. Depositing organization: Duke University. Publication: Measuring fast gene dynamics in single cells with time-lapse luminescence microscopy. Mazo-Vargas A, Park H, Aydin M, Buchler NE. Mol Biol Cell. 2014 Sep 17. pii: mbc.E14-07-1187. 10.1091/mbc.E14-07-1187 PubMed 25232010.
Backbone
  Vector backbone: p406
  Backbone size w/o insert (bp): 6260
  Total vector size (bp): 7928
  Vector type: Yeast Expression
  Selectable markers: URA3
Growth in bacteria
  Bacterial resistance: Ampicillin, 100 μg/mL
  Growth temperature: 37°C
  Growth strain: DH5alpha
  Copy number: High Copy
Gene/Insert
  Gene/Insert name: FLuc (alt names: Firefly luciferase; p406-LEU1pr-FLuc)
  Species: Photinus pyralis
  Insert size (bp): 1668
  Mutation: FLuc has A4V & S504G (no functional effect)
  Promoter: LEU1pr
  Cloning method: Restriction Enzyme; 5′ cloning site PacI (not destroyed); 3′ cloning site AscI (not destroyed)
  Sequencing primers: 5′ cactttatgcttccggctcctatgtt; 3′ CTGCCGGTAGAGGTGTGGTCAATAAG
Terms and licenses: Academic/Nonprofit Terms; Industry Terms: Not Available to Industry
How to cite: pNB762 was a gift from Nicolas Buchler (Addgene plasmid # 60150 ; http://n2t.net/addgene:60150 ; RRID:Addgene_60150)
