[The description below was written by a language model from this plasmid's Addgene catalogue record and pLannotate feature annotations shown in this document.]
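Description:
pNB762 (also recorded as p406-LEU1pr-FLuc) is a yeast expression plasmid built on the p406 backbone that places firefly luciferase under control of the LEU1 promoter. In E. coli it is maintained as a high-copy plasmid through a ColE1/pUC-type origin and selected with ampicillin via the bla gene. An f1 origin and remnants of a pBluescript-style cloning region (lac promoter/operator, lacZα fragment, flanking T3 and T7 promoters) are also present. For yeast, the plasmid carries the URA3 marker with its own promoter, which complements uracil auxotrophy and can be counterselected with 5-FOA. The feature table shows no yeast replication origin or centromere (no 2μ or CEN/ARS). This is consistent with an integrating vector, although the record does not state this explicitly.

The payload is the Photinus pyralis luciferase coding sequence (annotated as the enhanced luc+ version), cloned between preserved PacI and AscI sites and followed by the ADH1 terminator. The depositor notes two substitutions, A4V and S504G, described as having no functional effect. The LEU1 promoter itself is not annotated. It presumably lies in the unannotated stretch upstream of the luciferase gene, downstream of a short match to PMA1 sequence. Small TEF promoter and CYC1 terminator fragments downstream of the cassette appear to be cloning remnants.

The construct serves as a luminescent transcriptional reporter of LEU1 promoter activity in yeast. It is associated with work using time-lapse luminescence microscopy to follow fast gene expression dynamics in single cells.
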