Features (pLannotate 1.2.2; 22 found; start..end, strand, type, name):
     96..200     +  promoter       AmpR promoter: bla
    201..1061    +  CDS            AmpR: β-lactamase; bla; confers resistance to ampicillin, carbenicillin, and related antibiotics
   1232..1820    +  rep_origin     ori: high-copy-number ColE1/pMB1/pBR322/pUC origin of replication
   2003..2095    +  CDS            lacI (fragment): lac repressor; lacI; The lac repressor binds to the lac operator to inhibit transcription in E. coli. This inhibition can be relieved by adding lactose or isopropyl-β-D-thiogalactopyranoside (IPTG).
   2108..2129    +  protein_bind   CAP binding site: CAP binding activates transcription in the presence of cAMP. E. coli catabolite activator protein
   2144..2174    +  promoter       lac promoter: promoter for the E. coli lac operon
   2182..2198    +  protein_bind   lac operator: The lac repressor binds to the lac operator to inhibit transcription in E. coli. This inhibition can be relieved by adding lactose or isopropyl-β-D-thiogalactopyranoside (IPTG). lac repressor encoded by lacI
   2243..2261    +  promoter       T3 promoter: promoter for bacteriophage T3 RNA polymerase
   2279..2380    +  CDS            PMA1 (fragment): PMA1_YEAST - Experimental evidence at protein level: Swiss-Prot protein existence level 1. The plasma membrane ATPase of plants and fungi is a hydrogen ion pump. The proton gradient it generates drives the active transport of nutrients by H(+)-symport. The resulting external acidification and/or internal alkinization may mediate growth responses. From Saccharomyces cerevisiae (strain ATCC 204508 / S288c) (Baker's yeast).
   3662..3684    +  misc_feature   MCS (fragment): pBluescript multiple cloning site
   3694..5344    +  CDS            luciferase (fragment): firefly luciferase; luc+; enhanced luc+ version of the luciferase gene
   5376..5563    +  terminator     ADH1 terminator: S. cerevisiae ADH1; transcription terminator for the S. cerevisiae alcohol dehydrogenase 1 (ADH1) gene
   5638..5845    +  promoter       TEF promoter (fragment): Ashbya gossypii TEF promoter
   5836..5915    +  terminator     CYC1 terminator (fragment): S. cerevisiae CYC1; transcription terminator for CYC1
   5934..5952    -  promoter       T7 promoter: promoter for bacteriophage T7 RNA polymerase
   5960..6115    +  CDS            lacZα (fragment): LacZα fragment of β-galactosidase; lacZ fragment
   6123..6578    +  rep_origin     f1 ori (sequence partly withheld): f1 bacteriophage origin of replication; arrow indicates direction of (+) strand synthesis
   6579..6630    -  misc_feature   bom (fragment): basis of mobility region from pBR322
   6709..7512    -  CDS            URA3: orotidine-5'-phosphate decarboxylase, required for uracil biosynthesis; S. cerevisiae URA3; yeast auxotrophic marker, counterselectable with 5-fluoroorotic acid (5-FOA)
   7513..7728    -  promoter       URA3 promoter: S. cerevisiae URA3
   7743..7792    -  misc_feature   bom (fragment): basis of mobility region from pBR322
   7894..1       -  CDS            rop (fragment) (across the origin): Rop protein, which maintains plasmids at low copy number; rop
>Addgene plasmid #60150 | pNB762 | depositor full sequence | sequence record 96313 | pNB762 sequence 7928 bps
GACGAAAGGGCCTCGTGATACGCCTATTTTTATAGGTTAATGTCATGATAATAATGGTTTCTTAGACGTC
AGGTGGCACTTTTCGGGGAAATGTGCGCGGAACCCCTATTTGTTTATTTTTCTAAATACATTCAAATATG
TATCCGCTCATGAGACAATAACCCTGATAAATGCTTCAATAATATTGAAAAAGGAAGAGTATGAGTATTC
AACATTTCCGTGTCGCCCTTATTCCCTTTTTTGCGGCATTTTGCCTTCCTGTTTTTGCTCACCCAGAAAC
GCTGGTGAAAGTAAAAGATGCTGAAGATCAGTTGGGTGCACGAGTGGGTTACATCGAACTGGATCTCAAC
AGCGGTAAGATCCTTGAGAGTTTTCGCCCCGAAGAACGTTTTCCAATGATGAGCACTTTTAAAGTTCTGC
TATGTGGCGCGGTATTATCCCGTATTGACGCCGGGCAAGAGCAACTCGGTCGCCGCATACACTATTCTCA
GAATGACTTGGTTGAGTACTCACCAGTCACAGAAAAGCATCTTACGGATGGCATGACAGTAAGAGAATTA
TGCAGTGCTGCCATAACCATGAGTGATAACACTGCGGCCAACTTACTTCTGACAACGATCGGAGGACCGA
AGGAGCTAACCGCTTTTTTGCACAACATGGGGGATCATGTAACTCGCCTTGATCGTTGGGAACCGGAGCT
GAATGAAGCCATACCAAACGACGAGCGTGACACCACGATGCCTGTAGCAATGGCAACAACGTTGCGCAAA
CTATTAACTGGCGAACTACTTACTCTAGCTTCCCGGCAACAATTAATAGACTGGATGGAGGCGGATAAAG
TTGCAGGACCACTTCTGCGCTCGGCCCTTCCGGCTGGCTGGTTTATTGCTGATAAATCTGGAGCCGGTGA
GCGTGGGTCTCGCGGTATCATTGCAGCACTGGGGCCAGATGGTAAGCCCTCCCGTATCGTAGTTATCTAC
ACGACGGGGAGTCAGGCAACTATGGATGAACGAAATAGACAGATCGCTGAGATAGGTGCCTCACTGATTA
AGCATTGGTAACTGTCAGACCAAGTTTACTCATATATACTTTAGATTGATTTAAAACTTCATTTTTAATT
TAAAAGGATCTAGGTGAAGATCCTTTTTGATAATCTCATGACCAAAATCCCTTAACGTGAGTTTTCGTTC
CACTGAGCGTCAGACCCCGTAGAAAAGATCAAAGGATCTTCTTGAGATCCTTTTTTTCTGCGCGTAATCT
GCTGCTTGCAAACAAAAAAACCACCGCTACCAGCGGTGGTTTGTTTGCCGGATCAAGAGCTACCAACTCT
TTTTCCGAAGGTAACTGGCTTCAGCAGAGCGCAGATACCAAATACTGTCCTTCTAGTGTAGCCGTAGTTA
GGCCACCACTTCAAGAACTCTGTAGCACCGCCTACATACCTCGCTCTGCTAATCCTGTTACCAGTGGCTG
CTGCCAGTGGCGATAAGTCGTGTCTTACCGGGTTGGACTCAAGACGATAGTTACCGGATAAGGCGCAGCG
GTCGGGCTGAACGGGGGGTTCGTGCACACAGCCCAGCTTGGAGCGAACGACCTACACCGAACTGAGATAC
CTACAGCGTGAGCTATGAGAAAGCGCCACGCTTCCCGAAGGGAGAAAGGCGGACAGGTATCCGGTAAGCG
GCAGGGTCGGAACAGGAGAGCGCACGAGGGAGCTTCCAGGGGGAAACGCCTGGTATCTTTATAGTCCTGT
CGGGTTTCGCCACCTCTGACTTGAGCGTCGATTTTTGTGATGCTCGTCAGGGGGGCGGAGCCTATGGAAA
AACGCCAGCAACGCGGCCTTTTTACGGTTCCTGGCCTTTTGCTGGCCTTTTGCTCACATGTTCTTTCCTG
CGTTATCCCCTGATTCTGTGGATAACCGTATTACCGCCTTTGAGTGAGCTGATACCGCTCGCCGCAGCCG
AACGACCGAGCGCAGCGAGTCAGTGAGCGAGGAAGCGGAAGAGCGCCCAATACGCAAACCGCCTCTCCCC
GCGCGTTGGCCGATTCATTAATGCAGCTGGCACGACAGGTTTCCCGACTGGAAAGCGGGCAGTGAGCGCA
ACGCAATTAATGTGAGTTAGCTCACTCATTAGGCACCCCAGGCTTTACACTTTATGCTTCCGGCTCGTAT
GTTGTGTGGAATTGTGAGCGGATAACAATTTCACACAGGAAACAGCTATGACCATGATTACGCCAAGCGC
GCAATTAACCCTCACTAAAGGGAACAAAAGCTGGAGCTCTGATGAACGGTAAGCCAATGAAGGAAAAGAA
GTCTACCAGAAGTGTCGAAGACTTCATGGCTGCTATGCAAAGAGTCTCTACTCAACACGAAAAGGAAACC
TAATCCTGTTGAAGTAGCATTTAATCATAATTTTTGTCACATTTTAATCAACTTGATTTTTCTGGTTTAA
TTTTTCTAATTTTAATTTTAATTTTTTTATCAATGGGAACTGATACACTAAAAAGAATTAGGAGCCAACA
AGAATAAGCCGCTTATTTCCTACTAGAGTTTGCTTAAAATTTCATCTCGAATTGTCATTCTAATATTTTA
TCCACACACACACCTTAAAATTTTTAGATTAAATGGCATCAACTCTTAGCTTCACACACACACACACACC
GAAGCTGGTTGTTTTATTTGATTTGATATAATTGGTTTCTCTGGATGGTACTTTTTCTTTCTTGGTTATT
TCCTATTTTAAAATATGAAACGCACACAAGTCATAATTATTCTAATAGAGCACAATTCACAACACGCACA
TTTCAACTTTAATATTTTTTTAGAAACACTTTATTTAGTCTAATTCTTAATTTTTAATATATATAATGCA
CACACACTAATTTATTCATTAATTTTTTATTGAGTAGGATTTGAAAATATTTGGTATCTTTGCAAGATGT
TTGTATAGAGGGACAAAGAATCGTCTTTATTATGGTCAAGGCTTTACGTCATAATAGTTCCTGCCCAGCT
CTTCTATAATACTTTAAAGATCTCTTCTCGTTTGCTCCATTTGGAAGTCTCGCTTACGTTTATGCGCCCA
TACAGACACTCAAGATACACACTTACATGAACGTATACAAATTTACTAACACTACTTGAAAATATGAACC
ACAGTACATCATATTAAGACGTAGTATTCGATGATTGAAGGCCGCCTCCGCGAAATACCTTTACTGATTT
TGCCGGTTAATCGCATCGAAATTTCTTCATCACAAGAAAGCAAACAAATCGCCAGGCCATTCTACAAGTT
TCCTTTTCTTATGAAGATGTAAAAGCTACTAAGGCGTCATTACTCTAGATGACTCAGTTTAGTCTGACCT
TCTATAGTATACTACCCTGGCGCTATGATGATGAGCGGTTCTTTTATTGCGGAAACGAAAATTCCGGGAC
CGGCGAAATTTGCCCGGTTTTGTCCGTAACCGGCTTCATGAGTCGGCTTCAATAGTAGTTGAATACTTAT
TTAAACAGCAGAACTTAACTCACTCATCACGCTGTTTCCGCTGAATTTTCTCAAAATATCTAAGCAGTCA
ACAAATATAAAGAATATTGAAATTGACAGTTTTTGTCGCTATCGATTTTTATTATTTGCTGTTTTAAATC
TTGGTTTACACTCCATCCAAACTAGAACTAGTGGATCCCCCGGGTTAATTAACATGGAAGACGTCAAAAA
CATAAAGAAAGGCCCGGCGCCATTCTATCCGCTGGAAGATGGAACCGCTGGAGAGCAACTGCATAAGGCT
ATGAAGAGATACGCCCTGGTTCCTGGAACAATTGCTTTTACAGATGCACATATCGAGGTGGACATCACTT
ACGCTGAGTACTTCGAAATGTCCGTTCGGTTGGCAGAAGCTATGAAACGATATGGGCTGAATACAAATCA
CAGAATCGTCGTATGCAGTGAAAACTCTCTTCAATTCTTTATGCCGGTGTTGGGCGCGTTATTTATCGGA
GTTGCAGTTGCGCCCGCGAACGACATTTATAATGAACGTGAATTGCTCAACAGTATGGGCATTTCGCAGC
CTACCGTGGTGTTCGTTTCCAAAAAGGGGTTGCAAAAAATTTTGAACGTGCAAAAAAAGCTCCCAATCAT
CCAAAAAATTATTATCATGGATTCTAAAACGGATTACCAGGGATTTCAGTCGATGTACACGTTCGTCACA
TCTCATCTACCTCCCGGTTTTAATGAATACGATTTTGTGCCAGAGTCCTTCGATAGGGACAAGACAATTG
CACTGATCATGAACTCCTCTGGATCTACTGGTCTGCCTAAAGGTGTCGCTCTGCCTCATAGAACTGCCTG
CGTGAGATTCTCGCATGCCAGAGATCCTATTTTTGGCAATCAAATCATTCCGGATACTGCGATTTTAAGT
GTTGTTCCATTCCATCACGGTTTTGGAATGTTTACTACACTCGGATATTTGATATGTGGATTTCGAGTCG
TCTTAATGTATAGATTTGAAGAAGAGCTGTTTCTGAGGAGCCTTCAGGATTACAAGATTCAAAGTGCGCT
GCTGGTGCCAACCCTATTCTCCTTCTTCGCCAAAAGCACTCTGATTGACAAATACGATTTATCTAATTTA
CACGAAATTGCTTCTGGTGGCGCTCCCCTCTCTAAGGAAGTCGGGGAAGCGGTTGCCAAGAGGTTCCATC
TGCCAGGTATCAGGCAAGGATATGGGCTCACTGAGACTACATCAGCTATTCTGATTACACCCGAGGGGGA
TGATAAACCGGGCGCGGTCGGTAAAGTTGTTCCATTTTTTGAAGCGAAGGTTGTGGATCTGGATACCGGG
AAAACGCTGGGCGTTAATCAAAGAGGCGAACTGTGTGTGAGAGGTCCTATGATTATGTCCGGTTATGTAA
ACAATCCGGAAGCGACCAACGCCTTGATTGACAAGGATGGATGGCTACATTCTGGAGACATAGCTTACTG
GGACGAAGACGAACACTTCTTCATCGTTGACCGCCTGAAGTCTCTGATTAAGTACAAAGGCTATCAGGTG
GCTCCCGCTGAATTGGAATCCATCTTGCTCCAACACCCCAACATCTTCGACGCAGGTGTCGCAGGTCTTC
CCGACGATGACGCCGGTGAACTTCCCGCCGCCGTTGTTGTTTTGGAGCACGGAAAGACGATGACGGAAAA
AGAGATCGTGGATTACGTCGCCGGTCAAGTAACAACCGCGAAAAAGTTGCGCGGAGGAGTTGTGTTTGTG
GACGAAGTACCGAAAGGTCTTACCGGAAAACTCGACGCAAGAAAAATCAGAGAGATCCTCATAAAGGCCA
AGAAGGGCGGAAAGATCGCCGTGTCTCGAGAATAAGGCGCGCCACTTCTAAATAAGCGAATTTCTTATGA
TTTATGATTTTTATTATTAAATAAGTTATAAAAAAAATAAGTGTATACAAATTTTAAAGTGACTCTTAGG
TTTTAAAACGAAAATTCTTATTCTTGAGTAACTCTTTCCTGTAGGTCAGGTTGCTTTCTCAGGTATAGTA
TGAGGTCGCTCTTATTGACCACACCTCTACCGGCAGATCCGCTAGGGATAACAGGGTAATATAGATCTGT
TTAGCTTGCCTCGTCCCCGCCGGGTCACCCGGCCAGCGACATGGAGGCCCAGAATACCCTCCTTGACAGT
CTTGACGTGCGCAGCTCAGGGGCATGATGTGACTGTCGCCCGTACATTTAGCCCATACATCCCCATGTAT
AATCATTTGCATCCATACATTTTGATGGCCGCACGGCGCGAAGCAAAAATTACGGCTCCTCGCTGCAGAC
CTGCGAGCAGGGAAACGCTCCCCTCACAGACGCGTGTACGCATGTAACATTATACTGAAAACCTTGCTTG
AGAAGGTTTTGGGACGCTCGAAGGCTTTAATTTGCGGCCGGTACCCAATTCGCCCTATAGTGAGTCGTAT
TACGCGCGCTCACTGGCCGTCGTTTTACAACGTCGTGACTGGGAAAACCCTGGCGTTACCCAACTTAATC
GCCTTGCAGCACATCCCCCTTTCGCCAGCTGGCGTAATAGCGAAGAGGCCCGCACCGATCGCCCTTCCCA
ACAGTTGCGCAGCCTGAATGGCGAATGGCGCG
[124 nt withheld, positions 6123-6246]
C
[91 nt withheld, positions 6248-6338]
A
[49 nt withheld, positions 6340-6388]
CCTTTGACGTTGGAGTCCACGTTCTTT
[37 nt withheld, positions 6416-6452]
ACCCTATCTCGGTCTATTCTTTTGATTTATAAGGGATTTTGCCGATTTCGGCCTATTGGTTAAAAAATGA
GCTGATTTAACAAAAATTTAACGCGAATTTTAACAAAATATTAACGTTTACAATTTCCTGATGCGGTATT
TTCTCCTTACGCATCTGTGCGGTATTTCACACCGCATAGGGTAATAACTGATATAATTAAATTGAAGCTC
TAATTTGTGAGTTTAGTATACATGCATTTACTTATAATACAGTTTTTTAGTTTTGCTGGCCGCATCTTCT
CAAATATGCTTCCCAGCCTGCTTTTCTGTAACGTTCACCCTCTACCTTAGCATCCCTTCCCTTTGCAAAT
AGTCCTCTTCCAACAATAATAATGTCAGATCCTGTAGAGACCACATCATCCACGGTTCTATACTGTTGAC
CCAATGCGTCTCCCTTGTCATCTAAACCCACACCGGGTGTCATAATCAACCAATCGTAACCTTCATCTCT
TCCACCCATGTCTCTTTGAGCAATAAAGCCGATAACAAAATCTTTGTCGCTCTTCGCAATGTCAACAGTA
CCCTTAGTATATTCTCCAGTAGATAGGGAGCCCTTGCATGACAATTCTGCTAACATCAAAAGGCCTCTAG
GTTCCTTTGTTACTTCTTCTGCCGCCTGCTTCAAACCGCTAACAATACCTGGGCCCACCACACCGTGTGC
ATTCGTAATGTCTGCCCATTCTGCTATTCTGTATACACCCGCAGAGTACTGCAATTTGACTGTATTACCA
ATGTCAGCAAATTTTCTGTCTTCGAAGAGTAAAAAATTGTACTTGGCGGATAATGCCTTTAGCGGCTTAA
CTGTGCCCTCCATGGAAAAATCAGTCAAGATATCCACATGTGTTTTTAGTAAACAAATTTTGGGACCTAA
TGCTTCAACTAACTCCAGTAATTCCTTGGTGGTACGAACATCCAATGAAGCACACAAGTTTGTTTGCTTT
TCGTGCATGATATTAAATAGCTTGGCAGCAACAGGACTAGGATGAGTAGCAGCACGTTCCTTATATGTAG
CTTTCGACATGATTTATCTTCGTTTCCTGCAGGTTTTTGTTCTGTGCAGTTGGGTTAAGAATACTGGGCA
ATTTCATGTTTCTTCAACACTACATATGCGTATATATACCAATCTAAGTCTGTGCTCCTTCCTTCGTTCT
TCCTTCTGTTCGGAGATTACCGAATCAAAAAAATTTCAAAGAAACCGAAATCAAAAAAAAGAATAAAAAA
AAAATGATGAATTGAATTGAAAAGCTGTGGTATGGTGCACTCTCAGTACAATCTGCTCTGATGCCGCATA
GTTAAGCCAGCCCCGACACCCGCCAACACCCGCTGACGCGCCCTGACGGGCTTGTCTGCTCCCGGCATCC
GCTTACAGACAAGCTGTGACCGTCTCCGGGAGCTGCATGTGTCAGAGGTTTTCACCGTCATCACCGAAAC
GCGCGA
