>Addgene plasmid #60150 | pNB762 | addgene partial sequence | sequence record 98516 | M13pUC-Rev 5'-AGCGGATAACAATTTCACACAGG-3'
TGACCATGATTACGCCAAGCGCGCAATTAACCCTCACTAAAGGGAACAAAAGCTGGAGCTCTGATGAACG
GTAAGCCAATGAAGGAAAAGAAGTCTACCAGAAGTGTCGAAGACTTCATGGCTGCTATGCAAAGAGTCTC
TACTCAACACGAAAAGGAAACCTAATCCTGTTGAAGTAGCATTTAATCATAATTTTTGTCACATTTTAAT
CAACTTGATTTTTCTGGTTTAATTTTTCTAATTTTAATTTTAATTTTTTTATCAATGGGAACTGATACAC
TAAAAAGAATTAGGAGCCAACAAGAATAAGCCGCTTATTTCCTACTAGAGTTTGCTTAAAATTTCATCTC
GAATTGTCATTCTAATATTTTATCCACACACACACCTTAAAATTTTTAGATTAAATGGCATCAACTCTTA
GCTTCACACACACACACACACCGAAGCTGGTTGTTTTATTTGATTTGATATAATTGGTTTCTCTGGATGG
TACTTTTTCTTTCTTGGTTATTTCCTATTTTAAAATATGAAACGCACACAAGTCATAATTATTCTAATAG
AGCACAATTCACAACACGCACATTTCAACTTTAATATTTTTTTAGAAACACTTTATTTAGTCTAATTCTT
AATTTTTAATATATATAATGCACACACACTAATTTATTCATTAATTTTTTATTGAGTAGGATTTGAAAAT
ATTTGGTATCTTTGCAAGATGTTTGTATAGAGGGACAAAGAATCGTCTTTATTATGGTCAAGGCTTTACG
TCATAATAGTTCCTGCCCAGCTCTTCTATAATACTTTAAAGATCTCTTCTCG
