>Addgene plasmid #60150 | pNB762 | addgene partial sequence | sequence record 98517 | pHybLex_rev 5'-GAGTCACTTTAAAATTTGTATACAC-3'
AACTTATTTAATAATAAAAATCATAAATCATAAGAAATTCGCTTATTTAGAAGTGGCGCGCCTTATTCTC
GAGACACGGCGATCTTTCCGCCCTTCTTGGCCTTTATGAGGATCTCTCTGATTTTTCTTGCGTCGAGTTT
TCCGGTAAGACCTTTCGGTACTTCGTCCACAAACACAACTCCTCCGCGCAACTTTTTCGCGGTTGTTACT
TGACCGGCGACGTAATCCACGATCTCTTTTTCCGTCATCGTCTTTCCGTGCTCCAAAACAACAACGGCGG
CGGGAAGTTCACCGGCGTCATCGTCGGGAAGACCTGCGACACCTGCGTCGAAGATGTTGGGGTGTTGGAG
CAAGATGGATTCCAATTCAGCGGGAGCCACCTGATAGCCTTTGTACTTAATCAGAGACTTCAGGCGGTCA
ACGATGAAGAAGTGTTCGTCTTCGTCCCAGTAAGCTATGTCTCCAGAATGTAGCCATCCATCCTTGTCAA
TCAAGGCGTTGGTCGCTTCCGGATTGTTTACATAACCGGACATAATCATAGGACCTCTCACACACAGTTC
GCCTCTTTGATTAACGCCCAGCGTTTTCCCGGTATCCAGATCCACAACCTTCGCTTCAAAAAATGGAACA
ACTTTACCGACCGCGCCCGGTTTATCATCCCCCTCGGGTGTAATCAGAATAGCTGATGTAGTCTCAGTGA
GCCCATATCCTTGCCTGATACCTGGCAGATGGAACCTCTTGGCAACCGCTTCCCCGACTTCCTTAGAGAG
GGGAGCGCCACCAGAAGCAATTTCGTGTAAATTAGATAAATCGTATTTGTCAATCAGAGTGCTTTTGG
