>Addgene plasmid #60150 | pNB762 | addgene partial sequence | sequence record 98519 | pBluescript-SK 5'-tctagaactagtggatc-3'
GGAAGACGTCAAAAACATAAAGAAAGGCCCGGCGCCATTCTATCCGCTGGAAGATGGAACCGCTGGAGAG
CAACTGCATAAGGCTATGAAGAGATACGCCCTGGTTCCTGGAACAATTGCTTTTACAGATGCACATATCG
AGGTGGACATCACTTACGCTGAGTACTTCGAAATGTCCGTTCGGTTGGCAGAAGCTATGAAACGATATGG
GCTGAATACAAATCACAGAATCGTCGTATGCAGTGAAAACTCTCTTCAATTCTTTATGCCGGTGTTGGGC
GCGTTATTTATCGGAGTTGCAGTTGCGCCCGCGAACGACATTTATAATGAACGTGAATTGCTCAACAGTA
TGGGCATTTCGCAGCCTACCGTGGTGTTCGTTTCCAAAAAGGGGTTGCAAAAAATTTTGAACGTGCAAAA
AAAGCTCCCAATCATCCAAAAAATTATTATCATGGATTCTAAAACGGATTACCAGGGATTTCAGTCGATG
TACACGTTCGTCACATCTCATCTACCTCCCGGTTTTAATGAATACGATTTTGTGCCAGAGTCCTTCGATA
GGGACAAGACAATTGCACTGATCATGAACTCCTCTGGATCTACTGGTCTGCCTAAAGGTGTCGCTCTGCC
TCATAGAACTGCCTGCGTGAGATTCTCGCATGCCAGAGATCCTATTTTTGGCAATCAAATCATTCCGGAT
ACTGCGATTTTAAGTGTTGTTCCATTCCATCACGGTTTTGGAATGTTTACTACACTCGGATATTTGATAT
GTGGATTTCGAGTCGTCTTAATGTATAGATTTGAAGAAGAGCTGTTTCTGAGGAGCCTTCAGGATTACAA
GATTCAAAGTGCGCTGCTGGTGCCAACCCTATTCTCCTTCTTCGCCAAA
